>Addgene plasmid #164632 | 2xmyc-RAB35 | addgene full sequence | sequence record 324321 | Addgene NGS Result
ATGCATTAGTTATTAATAGTAATCAATTACGGGGTCATTAGTTCATAGCCCATATATGGAGTTCCGCGTT
ACATAACTTACGGTAAATGGCCCGCCTGGCTGACCGCCCAACGACCCCCGCCCATTGACGTCAATAATGA
CGTATGTTCCCATAGTAACGCCAATAGGGACTTTCCATTGACGTCAATGGGTGGAGTATTTACGGTAAAC
TGCCCACTTGGCAGTACATCAAGTGTATCATATGCCAAGTACGCCCCCTATTGACGTCAATGACGGTAAA
TGGCCCGCCTGGCATTATGCCCAGTACATGACCTTATGGGACTTTCCTACTTGGCAGTACATCTACGTAT
TAGTCATCGCTATTACCATGGTGATGCGGTTTTGGCAGTACATCAATGGGCGTGGATAGCGGTTTGACTC
ACGGGGATTTCCAAGTCTCCACCCCATTGACGTCAATGGGAGTTTGTTTTGGCACCAAAATCAACGGGAC
TTTCCAAAATGTCGTAACAACTCCGCCCCATTGACGCAAATGGGCGGTAGGCGTGTACGGTGGGAGGTCT
ATATAAGCAGAGCTGGTTTAGTGAACCGTCAGATCCGCTAGCGATTACGCCAAGCTCGAAATTAACCCTC
ACTAAAGGGAACAAAAGCTGGAGCTCCACCGCGGTGGCGGCCGCCATGGAGCAGAAACTCATCTCTGAAG
AGGATCTGAGCCCGGGCGGATCCGAGCAGAAACTCATCTCTGAAGAGGATCTGCTGCAGGAATTCGATAT
CACAAGTTTGTACAAAAAAGCAGGCTCCGAATTCGCCCTTATGGCCCGGGACTACGACCACCTCTTCAAG
CTGCTCATCATCGGCGACAGCGGTGTGGGCAAGAGCAGTTTACTGTTGCGTTTTGCAGACAACACTTTCT
CAGGCAGCTACATCACCACGATCGGAGTGGATTTCAAGATCCGGACCGTGGAGATCAACGGGGAGAAGGT
GAAGCTGCAGATCTGGGACACAGCGGGGCAGGAGCGCTTCCGCACCATCACCTCCACGTATTATCGGGGG
ACCCACGGGGTCATTGTGGTTTACGACGTCACCAGTGCCGAGTCCTTTGTCAACGTCAAGCGGTGGCTTC
ACGAAATCAACCAGAACTGTGATGATGTGTGCCGAATATTAGTGGGTAATAAGAATGACGACCCTGAGCG
GAAGGTGGTGGAGACGGAAGATGCCTACAAATTCGCCGGGCAGATGGGCATCCAGTTGTTCGAGACCAGC
GCCAAGGAGAATGTCAACGTGGAAGAGATGTTCAACTGCATCACGGAGCTGGTCCTCCGAGCAAAGAAAG
ACAACCTGGCAAAACAGCAGCAGCAACAACAGAACGATGTGGTGAAGCTCACGAAGAACAGTAAACGAAA
GAAACGCTGCTGCTAAAGGGCGAATTCGACCCAGCTTTCTTGTACAAAGTGGTGATCGGTACCTTAATTA
ATTAAGGTACCAGGTAAGTGTACCCAATTCGCCCTATAGTGAGTCGTATTACAATTCACTCGATCGCCCT
TCCCAACAGTTGCGCAGCCTGAATGGCGAATGGAGATCCAATTTTTAAGTGTATAATGTGTTAAACTACT
GATTCTAATTGTTTGTGTATTTTAGATTCACAGTCCCAAGGCTCATTTCAGGCCCCTCAGTCCTCACAGT
CTGTTCATGATCATAATCAGCCATACCACATTTGTAGAGGTTTTACTTGCTTTAAAAAACCTCCCACACC
TCCCCCTGAACCTGAAACATAAAATGAATGCAATTGTTGTTGTTAACTTGTTTATTGCAGCTTATAATGG
TTACAAATAAAGCAATAGCATCACAAATTTCACAAATAAAGCATTTTTTTCACTGCATTCTAGTTGTGGT
TTGTCCAAACTCATCAATGTATCTTAACGCGTAAATTGTAAGCGTTAATATTTTGTTAAAATTCGCGTTA
AATTTTTGTTAAATCAGCTCATTTTTTAACCAATAGGCCGAAATCGGCAAAATCCCTTATAAATCAAAAG
AATAGACCGAGATAGGGT
[37 nt withheld, positions 2049-2085]
AAAGAACGTGGACTCCAACGTCAAAGG
[49 nt withheld, positions 2113-2161]
T
[91 nt withheld, positions 2163-2253]
G
[124 nt withheld, positions 2255-2378]
CAGGTGGCACTTTTCGGGGAAATGTGCGCGGAACCCCTATTTGTTTATTTTTCTAAATACATTCAAATAT
GTATCCGCTCATGAGACAATAACCCTGATAAATGCTTCAATAATATTGAAAAAGGAAGAATCCTGAGGCG
GAAAGAACCAGCTGTGGAATGTGTGTCAGTTAGGGTGTGGAAAGTCCCCAGGCTCCCCAGCAGGCAGAAG
TATGCAAAGCATGCATCTCAATTAGTCAGCAACCAGGTGTGGAAAGTCCCCAGGCTCCCCAGCAGGCAGA
AGTATGCAAAGCATGCATCTCAATTAGTCAGCAACCATAGTCCCGCCCCTAACTCCGCCCATCCCGCCCC
TAACTCCGCCCAGTTCCGCCCATTCTCCGCCCCATGGCTGACTAATTTTTTTTATTTATGCAGAGGCCGA
GGCCGCCTCGGCCTCTGAGCTATTCCAGAAGTAGTGAGGAGGCTTTTTTGGAGGCCTAGGCTTTTGCAAA
GATCGATCAAGAGACAGGATGAGGATCGTTTCGCATGATTGAACAAGATGGATTGCACGCAGGTTCTCCG
GCCGCTTGGGTGGAGAGGCTATTCGGCTATGACTGGGCACAACAGACAATCGGCTGCTCTGATGCCGCCG
TGTTCCGGCTGTCAGCGCAGGGGCGCCCGGTTCTTTTTGTCAAGACCGACCTGTCCGGTGCCCTGAATGA
ACTGCAAGACGAGGCAGCGCGGCTATCGTGGCTGGCCACGACGGGCGTTCCTTGCGCAGCTGTGCTCGAC
GTTGTCACTGAAGCGGGAAGGGACTGGCTGCTATTGGGCGAAGTGCCGGGGCAGGATCTCCTGTCATCTC
ACCTTGCTCCTGCCGAGAAAGTATCCATCATGGCTGATGCAATGCGGCGGCTGCATACGCTTGATCCGGC
TACCTGCCCATTCGACCACCAAGCGAAACATCGCATCGAGCGAGCACGTACTCGGATGGAAGCCGGTCTT
GTCGATCAGGATGATCTGGACGAAGAACATCAGGGGCTCGCGCCAGCCGAACTGTTCGCCAGGCTCAAGG
CGAGCATGCCCGACGGCGAGGATCTCGTCGTGACCCATGGCGATGCCTGCTTGCCGAATATCATGGTGGA
AAATGGCCGCTTTTCTGGATTCATCGACTGTGGCCGGCTGGGTGTGGCGGACCGCTATCAGGACATAGCG
TTGGCTACCCGTGATATTGCTGAAGAACTTGGCGGCGAATGGGCTGACCGCTTCCTCGTGCTTTACGGTA
TCGCCGCTCCCGATTCGCAGCGCATCGCCTTCTATCGCCTTCTTGACGAGTTCTTCTGAGCGGGACTCTG
GGGTTCGAAATGACCGACCAAGCGACGCCCAACCTGCCATCACGAGATTTCGATTCCACCGCCGCCTTCT
ATGAAAGGTTGGGCTTCGGAATCGTTTTCCGGGACGCCGGCTGGATGATCCTCCAGCGCGGGGATCTCAT
GCTGGAGTTCTTCGCCCACCCTAGGGGGAGGCTAACTGAAACACGGAAGGAGACAATACCGGAAGGAACC
CGCGCTATGACGGCAATAAAAAGACAGAATAAAACGCACGGTGTTGGGTCGTTTGTTCATAAACGCGGGG
TTCGGTCCCAGGGCTGGCACTCTGTCGATACCCCACCGAGACCCCATTGGGGCCAATACGCCCGCGTTTC
TTCCTTTTCCCCACCCCACCCCCCAAGTTCGGGTGAAGGCCCAGGGCTCGCAGCCAACGTCGGGGCGGCA
GGCCCTGCCATAGCCTCAGGTTACTCATATATACTTTAGATTGATTTAAAACTTCATTTTTAATTTAAAA
GGATCTAGGTGAAGATCCTTTTTGATAATCTCATGACCAAAATCCCTTAACGTGAGTTTTCGTTCCACTG
AGCGTCAGACCCCGTAGAAAAGATCAAAGGATCTTCTTGAGATCCTTTTTTTCTGCGCGTAATCTGCTGC
TTGCAAACAAAAAAACCACCGCTACCAGCGGTGGTTTGTTTGCCGGATCAAGAGCTACCAACTCTTTTTC
CGAAGGTAACTGGCTTCAGCAGAGCGCAGATACCAAATACTGTTCTTCTAGTGTAGCCGTAGTTAGGCCA
CCACTTCAAGAACTCTGTAGCACCGCCTACATACCTCGCTCTGCTAATCCTGTTACCAGTGGCTGCTGCC
AGTGGCGATAAGTCGTGTCTTACCGGGTTGGACTCAAGACGATAGTTACCGGATAAGGCGCAGCGGTCGG
GCTGAACGGGGGGTTCGTGCACACAGCCCAGCTTGGAGCGAACGACCTACACCGAACTGAGATACCTACA
GCGTGAGCTATGAGAAAGCGCCACGCTTCCCGAAGGGAGAAAGGCGGACAGGTATCCGGTAAGCGGCAGG
GTCGGAACAGGAGAGCGCACGAGGGAGCTTCCAGGGGGAAACGCCTGGTATCTTTATAGTCCTGTCGGGT
TTCGCCACCTCTGACTTGAGCGTCGATTTTTGTGATGCTCGTCAGGGGGGCGGAGCCTATGGAAAAACGC
CAGCAACGCGGCCTTTTTACGGTTCCTGGCCTTTTGCTGGCCTTTTGCTCACATGTTCTTTCCTGCGTTA
TCCCCTGATTCTGTGGATAACCGTATTACCGCC
Features (pLannotate 1.2.2; 23 found; start..end, strand, type, name):
     67..370     +  enhancer       CMV enhancer: human cytomegalovirus immediate early enhancer
    371..574     +  promoter       CMV promoter: human cytomegalovirus (CMV) immediate early promoter
    620..638     +  promoter       T3 promoter: promoter for bacteriophage T3 RNA polymerase
    651..674     +  misc_feature   MCS (fragment): pBluescript multiple cloning site
    679..708     +  CDS            3xMyc (fragment): 3 tandem Myc epitope tags
    724..753     +  CDS            3xMyc (fragment): 3 tandem Myc epitope tags
    753..772     +  misc_feature   MCS (fragment): pBluescript multiple cloning site
    772..796     +  protein_bind   attB1: mutant version of attB; recombination site for the Gateway® BP reaction BP Clonase™
    811..1413    +  CDS            RAB35: RAB35_HUMAN - Also known as RAB1C, RAY. Experimental evidence at protein level: Swiss-Prot protein existence level 1. The small GTPases Rab are key regulators of intracellular membrane trafficking, from the formation of transport vesicles to their fusion with membranes. Rabs cycle between an inactive GDP-bound form and an active GTP-bound form that is able to recruit to membranes different sets of downstream effectors directly responsible for vesicle formation, movement, tethering and fusion. That Rab is involved in the process of endocytosis and is an essential rate-limiting regulator of the
   1429..1453    -  protein_bind   attB2: mutant version of attB; recombination site for the Gateway® BP reaction BP Clonase™
   1503..1521    -  promoter       T7 promoter: promoter for bacteriophage T7 RNA polymerase
   1531..1570    +  CDS            lacZα (fragment): LacZα fragment of β-galactosidase; lacZ fragment
   1580..1635    +  intron         small t intron (fragment): SV40 (simian virus 40) small t antigen intron
   1635..1772    +  CDS            large T antigen (fragment): large T antigen from SV40 (simian virus 40)
   1795..1916    +  polyA_signal   SV40 poly(A) signal: SV40 polyadenylation signal
   1950..2378    -  rep_origin     f1 ori (sequence partly withheld): f1 bacteriophage origin of replication; arrow indicates direction of (+) strand synthesis
   2405..2507    +  promoter       AmpR promoter: bla
   2511..2868    +  promoter       SV40 promoter: SV40 enhancer and early promoter
   2903..3697    +  CDS            NeoR/KanR: aminoglycoside phosphotransferase from Tn5; aph(3')-II (or nptII); confers resistance to neomycin, kanamycin, and G418 (Geneticin®)
   3718..3870    +  CDS            ble (fragment): BLE_KLEPN - Experimental evidence at protein level: Swiss-Prot protein existence level 1. Binding protein with a strong affinity to the bleomycin family of antibiotics. Binds to CL990; an antimitotic-antibiotic compound. From Klebsiella pneumoniae.
   3929..3976    +  polyA_signal   HSV TK poly(A) signal: herpes simplex virus thymidine kinase polyadenylation signal (Cole and Stacy, 1985)
   4067..4083    -  polyA_signal   bGH poly(A) signal (fragment): bovine growth hormone polyadenylation signal
   4305..4893    +  rep_origin     ori: high-copy-number ColE1/pMB1/pBR322/pUC origin of replication
