[The description below was written by a language model from this plasmid's Addgene catalogue record and pLannotate feature annotations shown in this document.]
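Description:
2xmyc-RAB35 is a mammalian expression plasmid built on the pCMV-Tag3B-2xMYC backbone that drives production of human RAB35 (Ras-related protein Rab-35, wild type) carrying two N-terminal myc epitope tags. Transcription comes from the human cytomegalovirus immediate-early enhancer and promoter, and the message is terminated by an SV40 polyadenylation signal. The feature table shows two separate myc epitope segments upstream of the open reading frame, followed by an attB1 site, the RAB35 coding sequence of about 600 bp, and an attB2 site. This fits the recorded Gateway cloning method, in which the insert was recombined into a destination version of the vector, leaving the short att scars flanking the gene. T3 and T7 phage promoters lie on either side of the cassette, along with small remnants of a pBluescript-type polylinker and SV40 sequences adjacent to the poly(A) signal.

Propagation in E. coli relies on a high-copy ColE1/pUC-type origin, and an f1 origin is also present. A single NeoR/KanR gene (Tn5 aminoglycoside phosphotransferase) sits behind both a bacterial bla promoter and the SV40 enhancer/early promoter, with an HSV TK poly(A) signal. It therefore gives kanamycin resistance in bacteria and can support G418 selection in mammalian cells. The sequenced record is 5,001 nt, close to the catalogued total of 5,073 bp. The listed backbone size is larger than the total, presumably because the Gateway cassette is lost on recombination.

RAB35 is a small GTPase that regulates endocytic membrane trafficking. The associated study concerned LRRK2-dependent tubulation and vesicle sorting from lysosomes, so the construct suits transfection experiments in which the tagged Rab is detected or immunoprecipitated through its myc epitopes.
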