Addgene plasmid #164632: 2xmyc-RAB35
Purpose: Expresses RAB35 in mammalian cells with a 2xmyc tag
Depositing lab: Mark Cookson. Depositing organization: National Institute on Aging (NIA). Publication: LRRK2 mediates tubulation and vesicle sorting from lysosomes. Bonet-Ponce L, Beilina A, Williamson CD, Lindberg E, Kluss JH, Saez-Atienzar S, Landeck N, Kumaran R, Mamais A, Bleck CKE, Li Y, Cookson MR. Sci Adv. 2020 Nov 11;6(46). pii: 6/46/eabb2454. doi: 10.1126/sciadv.abb2454. Print 2020 Nov. PubMed 33177079.
Backbone
  Vector backbone: pCMV-Tag3B-2xMYC
  Backbone size w/o insert (bp): 6095
  Total vector size (bp): 5073
  Vector type: Mammalian Expression
Growth in bacteria
  Bacterial resistance: Kanamycin, 50 μg/mL
  Growth temperature: 37°C
  Growth strain: DH5alpha
  Copy number: High Copy
Gene/Insert
  Gene/Insert name: RAB35 (alt name: Ras-related protein Rab-35)
  Species: H. sapiens (human)
  Insert size (bp): 606
  Mutation: none
  GenBank ID: NM_006861.7 NM_006861.7
  Entrez Gene: RAB35 (a.k.a. H-ray, RAB1C, RAY)
  Promoter: CMV
  Tag / fusion protein: 2xmyc (N terminal on insert)
  Cloning method: Gateway Cloning
  Sequencing primers: 5′ atggcccgggactacgaccacc; 3′ ttagcagcagcgtt
Terms and licenses: Academic/Nonprofit Terms; Industry Terms: Not Available to Industry
How to cite: 2xmyc-RAB35 was a gift from Mark Cookson (Addgene plasmid # 164632 ; http://n2t.net/addgene:164632 ; RRID:Addgene_164632)
